Addgene plasmid #175455: CD44Z-c011
Purpose: Protein expression/secretion in mammalian cells. CD44s (standard form; exons 2-5, 15-16), A20-E649.
Depositing lab: Opher Gileadi. Depositing organization: University of Oxford.
Backbone
  Vector backbone: pHL-Sec
  Vector type: Mammalian Expression
Growth in bacteria
  Bacterial resistance: Ampicillin, 100 μg/mL
  Growth temperature: 37°C
  Growth strain: DH5alpha
  Copy number: High Copy
Gene/Insert
  Gene/Insert name: CD44 (alt name: CDW44|CSPG8|ECMR-III|HCELL|HUTCH-)
  Species: H. sapiens (human)
  Entrez Gene: CD44 (a.k.a. CDW44, CSPG8, ECM-III, ECMR-III, H-CAM, HCELL, HUTCH-1, HUTCH-I, Hermes-1, IN, LHR, MC56, MDU2, MDU3, MIC4, Pgp1)
  Tag / fusion protein: His6 (C terminal on insert)
  Cloning method: Restriction Enzyme; 5′ cloning site AgeI (not destroyed); 3′ cloning site KpnI (not destroyed)
Terms and licenses: Academic/Nonprofit Terms; Industry Terms: Not Available to Industry
Depositor comments: Gileadi lab uses HEK293 cells for expression.
How to cite: CD44Z-c011 was a gift from Opher Gileadi (Addgene plasmid # 175455 ; http://n2t.net/addgene:175455 ; RRID:Addgene_175455)
