[The description below was written by a language model from this plasmid's Addgene catalogue record and pLannotate feature annotations shown in this document.]
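Description:
CD44Z-c011 is a mammalian expression plasmid built on the pHL-Sec backbone for producing a secreted form of human CD44 in cultured cells. It is propagated in E. coli as a high-copy plasmid through a ColE1/pUC-type origin and selected with ampicillin via the β-lactamase gene and its own promoter. Remnants of lac regulatory sequence (lac promoter, operator, CAP site and a lacI fragment) are also annotated in the bacterial portion and appear to be backbone carry-over rather than functional parts of the expression unit.

The expression cassette is a CAG-type arrangement: the human cytomegalovirus immediate-early enhancer, the chicken β-actin promoter and a chimeric chicken β-actin/rabbit β-globin intron drive strong constitutive transcription, which is terminated by the rabbit β-globin polyadenylation signal. The short "HBB" fragments flagged on either side of the insert most likely reflect β-globin-derived flanking sequence of this cassette rather than fused coding sequence. The insert, cloned between retained AgeI and KpnI sites, is described as CD44s, the standard isoform lacking the variable exons (exons 2–5 and 15–16), spanning A20 to E649 in the depositor's numbering. The annotated CD44 match covers roughly 750 nt, and although the tool's best hit was a baboon orthologue, the record gives the species as human. A C-terminal His6 tag allows metal-affinity purification. The construct begins after the native signal peptide and is intended for secretion, which implies a vector-supplied secretion leader, but none is annotated in the feature table. The depositing lab reports using HEK293 cells for expression, consistent with producing the recombinant CD44 extracellular region for biochemical or structural work.
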