Features (pLannotate 1.2.2; 14 found; start..end, strand, type, name):
      4..383     +  enhancer       CMV enhancer: human cytomegalovirus immediate early enhancer
    385..662     +  promoter       chicken β-actin promoter: No description available
    663..1679    +  intron         chimeric intron: chimera between introns from chicken β-actin and rabbit β-globin
   1677..1775    +  CDS            HBB (fragment): HBB_LEPEU - Experimental evidence at protein level: Swiss-Prot protein existence level 1. Involved in oxygen transport from the lung to the various peripheral tissues. From Lepus europaeus (European hare).
   1860..2606    +  CDS            CD44 (fragment): CD44_PAPHA - Experimental evidence at protein level: Swiss-Prot protein existence level 1. Cell-surface receptor that plays a role in cell-cell interactions, cell adhesion and migration, helping them to sense and respond to changes in the tissue microenvironment. Participates thereby in a wide variety of cellular functions including the activation, recirculation and homing of T-lymphocytes, hematopoiesis, inflammation and response to bacterial infection. Engages, through its ectodomain, extracellular matrix components such as hyaluronan/HA, collagen, growth factors, cytokines or proteases and
   2665..2739    +  CDS            HBB (fragment): HBB_PONPY - Experimental evidence at transcript level: Swiss-Prot protein existence level 2. Involved in oxygen transport from the lung to the various peripheral tissues. From Pongo pygmaeus (Bornean orangutan).
   2810..2865    +  polyA_signal   β-globin poly(A) signal: rabbit β-globin polyadenylation signal (Gil and Proudfoot, 1987)
   3250..3266    -  protein_bind   lac operator: The lac repressor binds to the lac operator to inhibit transcription in E. coli. This inhibition can be relieved by adding lactose or isopropyl-β-D-thiogalactopyranoside (IPTG). lac repressor encoded by lacI
   3274..3304    -  promoter       lac promoter: promoter for the E. coli lac operon
   3319..3340    -  protein_bind   CAP binding site: CAP binding activates transcription in the presence of cAMP. E. coli catabolite activator protein
   3356..3457    -  CDS            lacI (fragment): LACI_ECOLI - Experimental evidence at protein level: Swiss-Prot protein existence level 1. Repressor of the lactose operon. Binds allolactose as an inducer. From Escherichia coli (strain K12).
   3640..4228    -  rep_origin     ori: high-copy-number ColE1/pMB1/pBR322/pUC origin of replication
   4399..5259    -  CDS            AmpR: β-lactamase; bla; confers resistance to ampicillin, carbenicillin, and related antibiotics
   5260..5364    -  promoter       AmpR promoter: bla
>Addgene plasmid #175455 | CD44Z-c011 | addgene full sequence | sequence record 353216 | Addgene NGS Result
GTCGACATTGATTATTGACTAGTTATTAATAGTAATCAATTACGGGGTCATTAGTTCATAGCCCATATAT
GGAGTTCCGCGTTACATAACTTACGGTAAATGGCCCGCCTGGCTGACCGCCCAACGACCCCCGCCCATTG
ACGTCAATAATGACGTATGTTCCCATAGTAACGCCAATAGGGACTTTCCATTGACGTCAATGGGTGGAGT
ATTTACGGTAAACTGCCCACTTGGCAGTACATCAAGTGTATCATATGCCAAGTACGCCCCCTATTGACGT
CAATGACGGTAAATGGCCCGCCTGGCATTATGCCCAGTACATGACCTTATGGGACTTTCCTACTTGGCAG
TACATCTACGTATTAGTCATCGCTATTACCATGGTCGAGGTGAGCCCCACGTTCTGCTTCACTCTCCCCA
TCTCCCCCCCCTCCCCACCCCCAATTTTGTATTTATTTATTTTTTAATTATTTTGTGCAGCGATGGGGGC
GGGGGGGGGGGGGGGGCGCGCGCCRGGSGGGGSGGGGSGGGGSGRGGGGSGGGGSGGGGCGRGGCGGAGA
GGTGCGGCGGCAGCCAATCAGAGCGGCGCGCTCCGAAAGTTTCCTTTTATGGCGAGGCGGCGGCGGCGGC
GGCCCTATAAAAAGCGAAGCGCGCGGCGGGCGGGAGTCGCTGCGCGCTGCCTTCGCCCCGTGCCCCGCTC
CGCCGCCGCCTCGCGCCGCCCGCCCCGGCTCTGACTGACCGCGTTACTCCCACAGGTGAGCGGGCGGGAC
GGCCCTTCTCCTCCGGGCTGTAATTAGCGCTTGGTTTAATGACGGCTTGTTTCTTTTCTGTGGCTGCGTG
AAAGCCTTGAGGGGCTCCGGGAGGGCCCTTTGTGCGGGGGGAGCGGCTCGGGGGGTGCGTGCGTGTGTGT
GTGCGTGGGGAGCGCCGCGTGCGGCTCCGCGCTGCCCGGCGGCTGTGAGCGCTGCGGGCGCGGCGCGGGG
CTTTGTGCGCTCCGCAGTGTGCGCGAGGGGAGCGCGGCCGGGGGCGGTGCCCCGCGGTGCGGGGGGGGCT
GCGAGGGGAACAAAGGCTGCGTGCGGGGTGTGTGCGTGGGGGGGTGAGCAGGGGGTGTGGGCGCGTCGGT
CGGGCTGCAACCCCCCCTGCACCCCCCTCCCCGAGTTGCTGAGCACGGCCCGGCTTCGGGTGCGGGGCTC
CGTACGGGGCGTGGCGCGGGGCTCGCCGTGCCGGGCGGGGGGTGGCGGCAGGTGGGGGTGCCGGGCGGGG
CGGGGCCGCCTCGGGCCGGGGRGGGCTCGGGGGRGGGGCGCGGCGGCCCCCGGAGCGCCGGCGGCTGTCG
AGGCGCGGCGAGCCGCAGCCATTGCCTTTTATGGTAATCGTGCGAGAGGGCGCAGGGACTTCCTTTGTCC
CAAATCTGTGCGGAGCCGAAATCTGGGAGGCGCCGCCGCACCCCCTCTAGCGGGCGCGGGGCGAAGCGGT
GCGGCGCCGGCAGGAAGGAAATGGGCGGGGAGGGCCTTCGTGCGTCGCCGCGCCGCCGTCCCCTTCTCCC
TCTCCAGCCTCGGGGCTGTCCGCGGGGGGACGGCTGCCTTCGGGGGGGACGGGGCAGGGCGGGGTTCGGC
TTCTGGCGTGTGACCGGCGGCTCTAGAGCCTCTGCTAACCATGTTCATGCCTTCTTCTTTTTCCTACAGC
TCCTGGGCAACGTGCTGGTTATTGTGCTGTCTCATCATTTTGGCAAAGAATTGCGGCCGTCTCAGGCCGA
ATTCAAGCTTGCCACCATGGGGATCCTTCCCAGCCCTGGGATGCCTGCGCTGCTCTCCCTCGTGAGCCTT
CTCTCCGTGCTGCTGATGGGTTGCGTAGCTGAAACCGGTGCGCAGATCGATTTGAATATAACCTGCCGCT
TTGCAGGTGTATTCCACGTGGAGAAAAATGGTCGCTACAGCATCTCTCGGACGGAGGCCGCTGACCTCTG
CAAGGCTTTCAATAGCACCTTGCCCACAATGGCCCAGATGGAGAAAGCTCTGAGCATCGGATTTGAGACC
TGCAGGTATGGGTTCATAGAAGGGCATGTGGTGATTCCCCGGATCCACCCCAACTCCATCTGTGCAGCAA
ACAACACAGGGGTGTACATCCTCACATCCAACACCTCCCAGTATGACACATATTGCTTCAATGCTTCAGC
TCCACCTGAAGAAGATTGTACATCAGTCACAGACCTGCCCAATGCCTTTGATGGACCAATTACCATAACT
ATTGTTAACCGTGATGGCACCCGCTATGTCCAGAAAGGAGAATACAGAACGAATCCTGAAGACATCTACC
CCAGCAACCCTACTGATGATGACGTGAGCAGCGGCTCCTCCAGTGAAAGGAGCAGCACTTCAGGAGGTTA
CATCTTTTACACCTTTTCTACTGTACACCCCATCCCAGACGAAGACAGTCCCTGGATCACCGACAGCACA
GACAGAATCCCTGCTACCAGAGACCAAGACACATTCCACCCCAGTGGGGGGTCCCATACCACTCATGGAT
CTGAATCAGATGGACACTCACATGGGAGTCAAGAAGGTGGAGCAAACACAACCTCTGGTCCTATAAGGAC
ACCCCAAATTCCAGAAGGTACCAAGCACCACCATCACCATCACTAATGATCACTCGAGACTAGTATCGCG
ATAATTCACTCCTCAGGTGCAGGCTGCCTATCAGAAGGTGGTGGCTGGTGTGGCCAATGCCCTGGCTCAC
AAATACCACTGAGATCTTTTTCCCTCTGCCAAAAATTATGGGGACATCATGAAGCCCCTTGAGCATCTGA
CTTCTGGCTAATAAAGGAAATTTATTTTCATTGCAATAGTGTGTTGGAATTTTTTGTGTCTCTCACTCGG
AAGGACATATGGGAGGGCAAATCATTTAAAACATCAGAATGAGTATTTGGTTTAGAGTTTGGCAACATAT
GCCCATATGCTGGCTGCCATGAACAAAGGTTGGCTATAAAGAGGTCATCAGTATATGAAACAGCCCCCTG
CTGTCCATTCCTTATTCCATAGAAAAGCCTTGACTTGAGGTTAGATTTTTTTTATATTTTGTTTTGTGTT
ATTTTTTTCTTTAACATCCCTAAAATTTTCCTTACATGTTTTACTAGCCAGATTTTTCCTCCTCTCCTGA
CTACTCCCAGTCATAGCTGTCCCTCTTCTCTTATGGAGATCCCTCGACCTGCAGCCCAAGCTTGGCGTAA
TCATGGTCATAGCTGTTTCCTGTGTGAAATTGTTATCCGCTCACAATTCCACACAACATACGAGCCGGAA
GCATAAAGTGTAAAGCCTGGGGTGCCTAATGAGTGAGCTAACTCACATTAATTGCGTTGCGCTCACTGCC
CGCTTTCCAGTCGGGAAACCTGTCGTGCCAGCGGATCGATCCGCTGCATTAATGAATCGGCCAACGCGCG
GGGAGAGGCGGTTTGCGTATTGGGCGCTCTTCCGCTTCCTCGCTCACTGACTCGCTGCGCTCGGTCGTTC
GGCTGCGGCGAGCGGTATCAGCTCACTCAAAGGCGGTAATACGGTTATCCACAGAATCAGGGGATAACGC
AGGAAAGAACATGTGAGCAAAAGGCCAGCAAAAGGCCAGGAACCGTAAAAAGGCCGCGTTGCTGGCGTTT
TTCCATAGGCTCCGCCCCCCTGACGAGCATCACAAAAATCGACGCTCAAGTCAGAGGTGGCGAAACCCGA
CAGGACTATAAAGATACCAGGCGTTTCCCCCTGGAAGCTCCCTCGTGCGCTCTCCTGTTCCGACCCTGCC
GCTTACCGGATACCTGTCCGCCTTTCTCCCTTCGGGAAGCGTGGCGCTTTCTCATAGCTCACGCTGTAGG
TATCTCAGTTCGGTGTAGGTCGTTCGCTCCAAGCTGGGCTGTGTGCACGAACCCCCCGTTCAGCCCGACC
GCTGCGCCTTATCCGGTAACTATCGTCTTGAGTCCAACCCGGTAAGACACGACTTATCGCCACTGGCAGC
AGCCACTGGTAACAGGATTAGCAGAGCGAGGTATGTAGGCGGTGCTACAGAGTTCTTGAAGTGGTGGCCT
AACTACGGCTACACTAGAAGAACAGTATTTGGTATCTGCGCTCTGCTGAAGCCAGTTACCTTCGGAAAAA
GAGTTGGTAGCTCTTGATCCGGCAAACAAACCACCGCTGGTAGCGGTGGTTTTTTTGTTTGCAAGCAGCA
GATTACGCGCAGAAAAAAAGGATCTCAAGAAGATCCTTTGATCTTTTCTACGGGGTCTGACGCTCAGTGG
AACGAAAACTCACGTTAAGGGATTTTGGTCATGAGATTATCAAAAAGGATCTTCACCTAGATCCTTTTAA
ATTAAAAATGAAGTTTTAAATCAATCTAAAGTATATATGAGTAAACTTGGTCTGACAGTTACCAATGCTT
AATCAGTGAGGCACCTATCTCAGCGATCTGTCTATTTCGTTCATCCATAGTTGCCTGACTCCCCGTCGTG
TAGATAACTACGATACGGGAGGGCTTACCATCTGGCCCCAGTGCTGCAATGATACCGCGAGACCCACGCT
CACCGGCTCCAGATTTATCAGCAATAAACCAGCCAGCCGGAAGGGCCGAGCGCAGAAGTGGTCCTGCAAC
TTTATCCGCCTCCATCCAGTCTATTAATTGTTGCCGGGAAGCTAGAGTAAGTAGTTCGCCAGTTAATAGT
TTGCGCAACGTTGTTGCCATTGCTACAGGCATCGTGGTGTCACGCTCGTCGTTTGGTATGGCTTCATTCA
GCTCCGGTTCCCAACGATCAAGGCGAGTTACATGATCCCCCATGTTGTGCAAAAAAGCGGTTAGCTCCTT
CGGTCCTCCGATCGTTGTCAGAAGTAAGTTGGCCGCAGTGTTATCACTCATGGTTATGGCAGCACTGCAT
AATTCTCTTACTGTCATGCCATCCGTAAGATGCTTTTCTGTGACTGGTGAGTACTCAACCAAGTCATTCT
GAGAATAGTGTATGCGGCGACCGAGTTGCTCTTGCCCGGCGTCAATACGGGATAATACCGCGCCACATAG
CAGAACTTTAAAAGTGCTCATCATTGGAAAACGTTCTTCGGGGCGAAAACTCTCAAGGATCTTACCGCTG
TTGAGATCCAGTTCGATGTAACCCACTCGTGCACCCAACTGATCTTCAGCATCTTTTACTTTCACCAGCG
TTTCTGGGTGAGCAAAAACAGGAAGGCAAAATGCCGCAAAAAAGGGAATAAGGGCGACACGGAAATGTTG
AATACTCATACTCTTCCTTTTTCAATATTATTGAAGCATTTATCAGGGTTATTGTCTCATGAGCGGATAC
ATATTTGAATGTATTTAGAAAAATAAACAAATAGGGGTTCCGCGCACATTTCCCCGAAAAGTGCCACCTG
G
