>Addgene plasmid #175455 | CD44Z-c011 | depositor partial sequence | sequence record 340351 | Coding sequence (including tags)
ATGGGGATCCTTCCCAGCCCTGGGATGCCTGCGCTGCTCTCCCTCGTGAGCCTTCTCTCCGTGCTGCTGA
TGGGTTGCGTAGCTGAAACCGGTGCGCAGATCGATTTGAATATAACCTGCCGCTTTGCAGGTGTATTCCA
CGTGGAGAAAAATGGTCGCTACAGCATCTCTCGGACGGAGGCCGCTGACCTCTGCAAGGCTTTCAATAGC
ACCTTGCCCACAATGGCCCAGATGGAGAAAGCTCTGAGCATCGGATTTGAGACCTGCAGGTATGGGTTCA
TAGAAGGGCATGTGGTGATTCCCCGGATCCACCCCAACTCCATCTGTGCAGCAAACAACACAGGGGTGTA
CATCCTCACATCCAACACCTCCCAGTATGACACATATTGCTTCAATGCTTCAGCTCCACCTGAAGAAGAT
TGTACATCAGTCACAGACCTGCCCAATGCCTTTGATGGACCAATTACCATAACTATTGTTAACCGTGATG
GCACCCGCTATGTCCAGAAAGGAGAATACAGAACGAATCCTGAAGACATCTACCCCAGCAACCCTACTGA
TGATGACGTGAGCAGCGGCTCCTCCAGTGAAAGGAGCAGCACTTCAGGAGGTTACATCTTTTACACCTTT
TCTACTGTACACCCCATCCCAGACGAAGACAGTCCCTGGATCACCGACAGCACAGACAGAATCCCTGCTA
CCAGAGACCAAGACACATTCCACCCCAGTGGGGGGTCCCATACCACTCATGGATCTGAATCAGATGGACA
CTCACATGGGAGTCAAGAAGGTGGAGCAAACACAACCTCTGGTCCTATAAGGACACCCCAAATTCCAGAA
GGTACCAAGCACCACCATCACCATCACTAA
